>Addgene plasmid #236582 | pTW2159 | addgene full sequence | sequence record 471204 | Addgene NGS Result
GTCCGAGCGCACGCAGCAGCAAGGCTGCAACGTTGGCCAGCCTGGCAGACACGCCAGCCATGAAGCGGGT
CAACTTTCAGTTGCCGGCGGAGGATCACACCAAGCTGAAGATGTACGCGGTACGCCAAGGCAAGACCATT
ACCGAGCTGCTATCTGAATACATCGCGCAGCTACCAGAGTAAATGAGCAAATGAATAAATGAGTAGATGA
ATTTTAGCGGCTAAAGGAGGCGGCATGGAAAATCAAGAACAACCAGGCACCGACGCCGTGGAATGCCCCA
TGTGTGGAGGAACGGGCGGTTGGCCAGGCGTAAGCGGCTGGGTTGCCTGCCGGCCCTGCAATGGCACTGG
AACCCCCAAGCCCGAGGAATCGGCGTGAGCGGTCGCAAACCATCCGGCCCGGTACAAATCGGCGCGGCGC
TGGGTGATGACCTGGTGGAGAAGTTGAAGGCCGCGCAGGCCGCCCAGCGGCAACGCATCGAGGCAGAAGC
ACGCCCCGGTGAATCGTGGCAAGCGGCCGCTGATCGAATCCGCAAAGAATCCCGGCAACCGCCGGCAGCC
GGTGCGCCGTCGATTAGGAAGCCGCCCAAGGGCGACGAGCAACCAGATTTTTTCGTTCCGATGCTCTATG
ACGTGGGCACCCGCGATAGTCGCAGCATCATGGACGTGGCCGTTTTCCGTCTGTCGAAGCGTGACCGACG
AGCTGGCGAGGTGATCCGCTACGAGCTTCCAGACGGGCACGTAGAGGTTTCCGCAGGGCCGGCCGGCATG
GCCAGTGTGTGGGATTACGACCTGGTACTGATGGCGGTTTCCCATCTAACCGAATCCATGAACCGATACC
GGGAAGGGAAGGGAGACAAGCCCGGCCGCGTGTTCCGTCCACACGTTGCGGACGTACTCAAGTTCTGCCG
GCGAGCCGATGGCGGAAAGCAGAAAGACGACCTGGTAGAAACCTGCATTCGGTTAAACACCACGCACGTT
GCCATGCAGCGTACGAAGAAGGCCAAGAACGGCCGCCTGGTGACGGTATCCGAGGGTGAAGCCTTGATTA
GCCGCTACAAGATCGTAAAGAGCGAAACCGGGCGGCCGGAGTACATCGAGATCGAGCTAGCTGATTGGAT
GTACCGCGAGATCACAGAAGGCAAGAACCCGGACGTGCTGACGGTTCACCCCGATTACTTTTTGATCGAT
CCCGGCATCGGCCGTTTTCTCTACCGCCTGGCACGCCGCGCCGCAGGCAAGGCAGAAGCCAGATGGTTGT
TCAAGACGATCTACGAACGCAGTGGCAGCGCCGGAGAGTTCAAGAAGTTCTGTTTCACCGTGCGCAAGCT
GATCGGGTCAAATGACCTGCCGGAGTACGATTTGAAGGAGGAGGCGGGGCAGGCTGGCCCGATCCTAGTC
ATGCGCTACCGCAACCTGATCGAGGGCGAAGCATCCGCCGGTTCCTAATGTACGGAGCAGATGCTAGGGC
AAATTGCCCTAGCAGGGGAAAAAGGTCGAAAAGGTCTCTTTCCTGTGGATAGCACGTACATTGGGAACCC
AAAGCCGTACATTGGGAACCGGAACCCGTACATTGGGAACCCAAAGCCGTACATTGGGAACCGGTCACAC
ATGTAAGTGACTGATATAAAAGAGAAAAAAGGCGATTTTTCCGCCTAAAACTCTTTAAAACTTATTAAAA
CTCTTAAAACCCGCCTGGCCTGTGCATAACTGTCTGGCCAGCGCACAGCCGAAGAGCTGCAAAAAGCGCC
TACCCTTCGGTCGCTGCGCTCCCTACGCCCCGCCGCTTCGCGTCGGCCTATCGCGGCCGCTGGCCGCTCA
AAAATGGCTGGCCTACGGCCAGGCAATCTACCAGGGCGCGGACAAGCCGCGCCGTCGCCACTCGACCGCC
GGCGCCCACATCAAGGCACCCTGCCTCGCGCGTTTCGGTGATGACGGTGAAAACCTCTGACACATGCAGC
TCCCGGAGACGGTCACAGCTTGTCTGTAAGCGGATGCCGGGAGCAGACAAGCCCGTCAGGGCGCGTCAGC
GGGTGTTGGCGGGTGTCGGGGCGCAGCCATGACCCAGTCACGTAGCGATAGCGGAGTGTATACTGGCTTA
ACTATGCGGCATCAGAGCAGATTGTACTGAGAGTGCACCATATGCGGTGTGAAATACCGCACAGATGCGT
AAGGAGAAAATACCGCATCAGGCGCTCTTCCGCTTCCTCGCTCACTGACTCGCTGCGCTCGGTCGTTCGG
CTGCGGCGAGCGGTATCAGCTCACTCAAAGGCGGTAATACGGTTATCCACAGAATCAGGGGATAACGCAG
GAAAGAACATGTGAGCAAAAGGCCAGCAAAAGGCCAGGAACCGTAAAAAGGCCGCGTTGCTGGCGTTTTT
CCATAGGCTCCGCCCCCCTGACGAGCATCACAAAAATCGACGCTCAAGTCAGAGGTGGCGAAACCCGACA
GGACTATAAAGATACCAGGCGTTTCCCCCTGGAAGCTCCCTCGTGCGCTCTCCTGTTCCGACCCTGCCGC
TTACCGGATACCTGTCCGCCTTTCTCCCTTCGGGAAGCGTGGCGCTTTCTCATAGCTCACGCTGTAGGTA
TCTCAGTTCGGTGTAGGTCGTTCGCTCCAAGCTGGGCTGTGTGCACGAACCCCCCGTTCAGCCCGACCGC
TGCGCCTTATCCGGTAACTATCGTCTTGAGTCCAACCCGGTAAGACACGACTTATCGCCACTGGCAGCAG
CCACTGGTAACAGGATTAGCAGAGCGAGGTATGTAGGCGGTGCTACAGAGTTCTTGAAGTGGTGGCCTAA
CTACGGCTACACTAGAAGGACAGTATTTGGTATCTGCGCTCTGCTGAAGCCAGTTACCTTCGGAAAAAGA
GTTGGTAGCTCTTGATCCGGCAAACAAACCACCGCTGGTAGCGGTGGTTTTTTTGTTTGCAAGCAGCAGA
TTACGCGCAGAAAAAAAGGATCTCAAGAAGATCCTTTGATCTTTTCTACGGGGTCTGACGCTCAGTGGAA
CGAAAACTCACGTTAAGGGCTGATGAATCCCCTAATGATTTTTATCAAAATCATTAAGTTAAGGTAGATA
CACATCTTGTCATATGATCAAATGGTTTCGCCAAAAATCAATAATCAGACAACAAAATGTGCGAACTCGA
TATTTTACACGACTCTCTTTACCAATTCTGCCCCGAATTACACTTAAAACGACTCAACAGCTTAACGTTG
GCTTGCCACGCCTTACTTGACTGTAAAACTCTCACTCTTACCGAACTTGGCCGTAACCTGCCAACCAAAG
CGAGAACAAAACATAACATCAAACGAATCGACCGATTGTTAGGTAATCGTCACCTCCACAAAGAGCGACT
CGCTGTATACCGTTGGCATGCTAGCTTTATCTGTTCGGGCAATACGATGCCCATTGTACTTGTTGACTGG
TCTGATATCCGTGAGCAAAAACGGCTTATGGTATTGCGAGCTTCAGTCGCACTACACGGTCGTTCTGTTA
CTCTTTATGAGAAAGCGTTCCCGCTTTCAGAGCAATGTTCAAAGAAAGCTCATGACCAATTTCTAGCCGA
CCTTGCGAGCATTCTACCGAGTAACACCACACCGCTCATTGTCAGTGATGCTGGCTTTAAAGTGCCATGG
TATAAATCCGTTGAGAAGCTGGGTTGGTACTGGTTAAGTCGAGTAAGAGGAAAAGTACAATATGCAGACC
TAGGAGCGGAAAACTGGAAACCTATCAGCAACTTACATGATATGTCATCTAGTCACTCAAAGACTTTAGG
CTATAAGAGGCTGACTAAAAGCAATCCAATCTCATGCCAAATTCTATTGTATAAATCTCGCTCTAAAGGC
CGAAAAAATCAGCGCTCGACACGGACTCATTGTCACCACCCGTCACCTAAAATCTACTCAGCGTCGGCAA
AGGAGCCATGGATTCTAGCAACTAACTTACCTGTTGAAATTCGAACACCCAAACAACTTGTTAATATCTA
TTCGAAGCGAATGCAGATTGAAGAAACCTTCCGAGACTTGAAAAGTCCTGCCTACGGACTAGGCCTACGC
CATAGCCGAACGAGCAGCTCAGAGCGTTTTGATATCATGCTGCTAATCGCCCTGATGCTTCAACTAACAT
GTTGGCTTGCGGGCGTTCATGCTCAGAAACAAGGTTGGGACAAGCACTTCCAGGCTAACACAGTCAGAAA
TCGAAACGTACTCTCAACAGTTCGCTTAGGCATGGAAGTTTTGCGGCATTCTGGCTACACAATAACAAGG
GAAGACTCACTCGTGGCTGCAACCCTGCTTACTCAAAATCTATTCACACATGGTTACGTTTTGGGGAAAT
TATGAGGGGATCTCTCAGCGTTAAGGGATTTTGGTCATGCATTCTAGGTACTAAAACAATTCATCCAGTA
AAATATAATATTTTATTTTCTCCCAATCAGGCTTGATCCCCAGTAAGTCAAAAAATAGCTCGACATACTG
TTCTTCCCCGATATCCTCCCTGATCGACCGGACGCAGAAGGCAATGTCATACCACTTGTCCGCCCTGCCG
CTTCTCCCAAGATCAATAAAGCCACTTACTTTGCCATCTTTCACAAAGATGTTGCTGTCTCCCAGGTCGC
CGTGGGAAAAGACAAGTTCCTCTTCGGGCTTTTCCGTCTTTAAAAAATCATACAGCTCGCGCGGATCTTT
AAATGGAGTGTCTTCTTCCCAGTTTTCGCAATCCACATCGGCCAGATCGTTATTCAGTAAGTAATCCAAT
TCGGCTAAGCGGCTGTCTAAGCTATTCGTATAGGGACAATCCGATATGTCGATGGAGTGAAAGAGCCTGA
TGCACTCCGCATACAGCTCGATAATCTTTTCAGGGCTTTGTTCATCTTCATACTCTTCCGAGCAAAGGAC
GCCATCGGCCTCACTCATGAGCAGATTGCTCCAGCCATCATGCCGTTCAAAGTGCAGGACCTTTGGAACA
GGCAGCTTTCCTTCCAGCCATAGCATCATGTCCTTTTCCCGTTCCACATCATAGGTGGTCCCTTTATACC
GGCTGTCCGTCATTTTTAAATATAGGTTTTCATTTTCTCCCACCAGCTTATATACCTTAGCAGGAGACAT
TCCTTCCGTATCTTTTACGCAGCGGTATTTTTCGATCAGTTTTTTCAATTCCGGTGATATTCTCATTTTA
GCCATTTATTATTTCCTTCCTCTTTTCTACAGTATTTAAAGATACCCCAAGAAGCTAATTATAACAAGAC
GAACTCCAATTCACTGTTCCTTGCATTCTAAAACCTTAAATACCAGAAAACAGCTTTTTCAAAGTTGTTT
TCAAAGTTGGCGTATAACATAGTATCGACGGAGCCGATTTTGAAACCGCGGTGATCACAGGCAGCAACGC
TCTGTCATCGTTACAATCAACATGCTACCCTCCGCGAGATCATCCGTGTTTCAAACCCGGCAGCTTAGTT
GCCGTTCTTCCGAATAGCATCGGTAACATGAGCAAAGTCTGCCGCCTTACAACGGCTCTCCCGCTGACGC
CGTCCCGGACTGATGGGCTGCCTGTATCGAGTGGTGATTTTGTGCCGAGCTGCCGGTCGGGGAGCTGTTG
GCTGGCTGGTGGCAGGATATATTGTGGTGTAAACAAATTGACGCTTAGACAACTTAATAACACATTGCGG
ACGTTTTTAATGTACTGAATTAACGCCGAATTAATTCCTAGGCCACCATGTTGGGCCCGGCGCGCCAAGC
TTGCATGCCTGCAGGTCAACATGGTGGAGCACGACACTCTCGTCTACTCCAAGAATATCAAAGATACAGT
CTCAGAAGACCAGAGGGCTATTGAGACTTTTCAACAAAGGGTAATATCGGGAAACCTCCTCGGATTCCAT
TGCCCAGCTATCTGTCACTTCATCGAAAGGACAGTAGAAAAGGAAGATGGCTTCTACAAATGCCATCATT
GCGATAAAGGAAAGGCTATCGTTCAAGATGCCTCTACCGACAGTGGTCCCAAAGATGGACCCCCACCCAC
GAGGAACATCGTGGAAAAAGAAGACGTTCCAACCACGTCTTCAAAGCAAGTGGATTGATGTGATGGTCAA
CATGGTGGAGCACGACACTCTCGTCTACTCCAAGAATATCAAAGATACAGTCTCAGAAGACCAGAGGGCT
ATTGAGACTTTTCAACAAAGGGTAATATCGGGAAACCTCCTCGGATTCCATTGCCCAGCTATCTGTCACT
TCATCGAAAGGACAGTAGAAAAGGAAGATGGCTTCTACAAATGCCATCATTGCGATAAAGGAAAGGCTAT
CGTTCAAGATGCCTCTACCGACAGTGGTCCCAAAGATGGACCCCCACCCACGAGGAACATCGTGGAAAAA
GAAGACGTTCCAACCACGTCTTCAAAGCAAGTGGATTGATGTGATATCTCCACTGACGTAAGGGATGACG
CACAATCCCACTATCCTTCGCAAGACCCTTCCTCTATATAAGGAAGTTCATTTCATTTGGAGAGGATAAA
ACATTGCACCTATGGTGTTGCCCTGGCTGGGGTATGTCAGTGATCGCAGTAGAATGTACTAATTGACAAG
TTGGAGAATACGGTAGAACGTCCTTATCCAACACAGCCTTTATCCCTCTCCCTGACGAGGTTTTTGTCAG
TGTAATATTTCTTTTTGAACTATCCAGCTTAGTACCGTACGGGAAAGTGACTGGTGTGCTTATCTTTGAA
ATGTTACTTTGGGTTTCGGTTCTTTAGGTTAGTAAGAAAGCACTTGTCTTCTCATACAAAGGAAAACCTG
AGACGTATCGCTTACGAAAGTAGCAATGAAAGAAAGGTGGTGGTTTTAATCGCTACCGCAAAAACGATGG
GGTCGTTTTAATTAACTTCTCCTACGCAAGCGTCTAAACGGACGTTGGGGTTTTGCTAGTTTCTTTAGAG
AAAACTAGCTAAGTCTTTAATGTTATCATTAGAGATGGCATAAATATAATACTTGTGTCTGCTGATAAGA
TCATTTTAATTTGGACGATTAGACTTGTTGAACTACAGGTTACTGAATCACTTGCGCTAATCAACATGGG
AGATATGTACGATGAATCATTTGACAAGTCGGGCGGTCCTGCTGACTTGATGGACGATTCTTGGGTGGAA
TCAGTTTCGTGGAAAGATCTGTTGAAGAAGTTACACAGCATAAAATTTGCACTACAGTCTGGTAGAGATG
AGATCACTGGGTTACTAGCGGCACTGAATAGACAGTGTCCTTATTCACCATATGAGCAGTTTCCAGATAA
GAAGGTGTATTTCCTTTTAGACTCACGGGCTAACAGTGCTCTTGGTGTGATTCAGAACGCTTCAGCGTTC
AAGAGACGAGCTGATGAGAAGAATGCAGTGGCGGGTGTTACAAATATTCCTGCGAATCCAAACACAACGG
TTACGACGAACCAAGGGAGTACTACTACTACCAAGGCGAACACTGGCTCGACTTTGGAAGAAGACTTGTA
CACTTATTACAAATTCGATGATGCCTCTACAGCTTTCCACAAATCTCTAACTTCGTTAGAGAACATGGAG
TTGAAGAGTTATTACCGAAGGAACTTTGAGAAAGTATTCGGGATTAAGTTTGGTGGAGCAGCTGCTAGTT
CATCTGCACCGCCTCCAGCGAGTGGAGGTCCGATACGTCCTAATCCCTAGGGATTTAAGGACGTGAACTC
TGTTGAGATCTCTGTGAAATTCAGAGGGTGGGTGATACCATATTCACTGATGCCATTAGCGACATCTAAA
TAGGGCTAATTGTGACTAATTTGAGGGAATTTCCTTTACCATTGACGTCAGTGTCGTTGGTAGCATTTGA
GTTTCGGCACACAAGGTTAAAAACGCTGTAGTAATACATGCGCAAGAACAGGCTGAGCATCTTGTTCTGG
GGTTTCACACTATCTTTAGAGAAAGTGTTAAGTTAATTAAGTTATCTTAATTAAGAGCATAATTATACTG
ATTTGTCTCTCGTTGATAGAGTCTATCATTCTGTTATTAAAAATTTGACAACTCGGTTTGCTGACCTACT
GGTCACTGTATCACTTACCCGAGTTAACGAGATGGATTACAAGGATGATGATGATAAGGATTACAAGGAT
GATGATGATAAGATGGCTCCAAAGAAGAAGAGAAAGGTTGGAATCCACGGAGTTCCAGCTGCTATGCTGC
AGCATAAAGCCTATGAATACCGTATCTATCCAGATAAGAAGCAGGAAACACTGATTGCCAAGACAATAGG
CAGTTCAAGGTATGTATACAACCATTTCCTGGAACTTTGGAACAAGGAATATGAGGAGACCGGAAAAGGT
CTGACTTATTACGCATGCTCCAAACTTCTGACAAAGCTTAAGAGGGACCCGGAAACAGTATGGCTTTGTG
AAGTGGATAAGTTCTCGCTCCAGAATTCGCTTCGTAACCTGTCGGACGCCTTCTCCCGCTTTTTCAAAGG
ACAGAACGAGCATCCCCAGTTCAAGAGCAAGAAGAGCCCGAGGCAAAGCTACACGACACAATATACGAAC
AACAACATCGCAGTTTCCGGAAATTGTCTGAAGCTGCCTAAGCTGGGCCTTGTCAAGTTTGCAGACAGTA
GGGAGATGAAAGGCCGTATACTGAATGCCACAGTACGAAGGAAATCGAGCGGGAAATTCTTCGTATCGAT
CCTATGCGAAGAGGAGATCTGTGAATTGCCAAAGACTGACTCATCTGTCGGAATTGACCTCGGAATCATT
GACTTTGCGGTTATGTCAGACGGAAGCAGGCATGACAACAATCATTTTACCAGGCAAATGGAAGAAAGGC
TTAGACGGGAGCAGCGAAAGCTTGCAAGGCGTGCACTTGCTGCGGAGAAAAGGGGCATTTCCCTTTCTGA
AGCCAGGAACTATCAGAAGCAAAGGCGGAAGGTAGCGAGACTTTATGAAAAGGTTGCAAACCAGCGAAAA
GAATATCTTAACAAACTCAGTACAGAGATAGTCAAAAACCACGATATCATCTGTATCGAGGACCTTAACG
TTAAGGGCATGATGCGCAATCATAAACTGGCAAAAAGCATCTCTGATGTATCATGGACGAGCCTTGTATC
GAAACTGCAGTACAAGGCTTCCTGGTATGGAAAAGAAGTCATCAGGATAAGCAGATGGTTTCCGTCAAGT
CAGATATGCTCAGAGTGCGGCCACAAGGACAGGAAGAAGCCTCTCCATGTAAGGGAGTGGACCTGTCCTG
TTTGTCATGCCCACCATGACCGTGACGTCAATGCAGCAAGAAATATACTGGCTGAGGGACTCAGGATAAG
AGCTCTGACTCCGGGGTCTTAGCAATACAGAAGCAAACAGGAACCGCAGGAATTGCGGGGGTAGCTTGGT
AAACAAGAGAAACCTCTGCCGGCAAAGAAATAAGCCGGTAAGTATGCTCTGTTCCCAAGAATCTCGTGAC
TTTAGTCATGAGAGTTTCAACGGTTTGGTATGCATGGGCCGGCATGGTCCCAGCCTCCTCGCTGGCGCCG
GCTGGGCAACATGCTTCGGCATGGCGAATGGGACCCGTAGCTCAGTTGGTTAGAGCGTTGGTCTTATGAG
CCGAAGGTCGCGGGTTCGAGCCCCGCCGGAAGCACCCGGGCATGTCCCGAAGACATTAAACTACGGTTCT
TTAAGTAGATCCGTGTCTGAAGTTTTAGGTTCAATTTAAACCTACGAGATTGACATTCTCGACTGATCTT
GATTGATCGGTAAGTCTTTTGTAATTTAATTTTCTTTTTGATTTTATTTTAAATTGTTATCTGTTTCTGT
GTATAGACTGTTTGAGATCGGCGTTTGGCCGACTCATTGTCTTACCATAGGGGAACGGACTTTGTTTGTG
TTGTTATTTTATTTGTATTTTATTAAAATTCTCAACGATCTGAAAAAGCCTCGCGGCTAAGAGATTGTTG
GGGGGTGAGTAAGTACTTTTAAAGTGATGATGGTTACAAAGGCAAAAGGGGTAAAACCCCTCGCCTACGT
AAGCGTTATTACGCCCGTCTGTACTTATATCAGTACACTGACGAGTCCCTAAAGGACGAAACGGGAGAAC
GCTAGCCACCACCACCACCACCACGTGTGAATTACAGGTGACCAGCTCGAATTTCCCCGATCGTTCAAAC
ATTTGGCAATAAAGTTTCTTAAGATTGAATCCTGTTGCCGGTCTTGCGATGATTATCATATAATTTCTGT
TGAATTACGTTAAGCATGTAATAATTAACATGTAATGCATGACGTTATTTATGAGATGGGTTTTTATGAT
TAGAGTCCCGCAATTATACATTTAATACGCGATAGAAAACAAAATATAGCGCGCAAACTAGGATAAATTA
TCGCGCGCGGTGTCATCTATGTTACTAGATCGGGAATTAAACTATCAGTGTTTGACAGGATATATTGGCG
GGTAAACCTAAGAGAAAAGAGCGTTTATTAGAATAATCGGATATTTAAAAGGGCGTGAAAAGGTTTATCC
GTTCGTCCATTTGTATGTGCATGCCAACCACAGGGTTCCCCTCGGGATCAAAGTACTTTGATCCAACCCC
TCCGCTGCTATAGTGCAGTCGGCTTCTGACGTTCAGTGCAGCCGTCTTCTGAAAACGACATGTCGCACAA
GTCCTAAGTTACGCGACAGGCTGCCGCCCTGCCCTTTTCCTGGCGTTTTCTTGTCGCGTGTTTTAGTCGC
ATAAAGTAGAATACTTGCGACTAGAACCGGAGACATTACGCCATGAACAAGAGCGCCGCCGCTGGCCTGC
TGGGCTATGCCCGCGTCAGCACCGACGACCAGGACTTGACCAACCAACGGGCCGAACTGCACGCGGCCGG
CTGCACCAAGCTGTTTTCCGAGAAGATCACCGGCACCAGGCGCGACCGCCCGGAGCTGGCCAGGATGCTT
GACCACCTACGCCCTGGCGACGTTGTGACAGTGACCAGGCTAGACCGCCTGGCCCGCAGCACCCGCGACC
TACTGGACATTGCCGAGCGCATCCAGGAGGCCGGCGCGGGCCTGCGTAGCCTGGCAGAGCCGTGGGCCGA
CACCACCACGCCGGCCGGCCGCATGGTGTTGACCGTGTTCGCCGGCATTGCCGAGTTCGAGCGTTCCCTA
ATCATCGACCGCACCCGGAGCGGGCGCGAGGCCGCCAAGGCCCGAGGCGTGAAGTTTGGCCCCCGCCCTA
CCCTCACCCCGGCACAGATCGCGCACGCCCGCGAGCTGATCGACCAGGAAGGCCGCACCGTGAAAGAGGC
GGCTGCACTGCTTGGCGTGCATCGCTCGACCCTGTACCGCGCACTTGAGCGCAGCGAGGAAGTGACGCCC
ACCGAGGCCAGGCGGCGCGGTGCCTTCCGTGAGGACGCATTGACCGAGGCCGACGCCCTGGCGGCCGCCG
AGAATGAACGCCAAGAGGAACAAGCATGAAACCGCACCAGGACGGCCAGGACGAACCGTTTTTCATTACC
GAAGAGATCGAGGCGGAGATGATCGCGGCCGGGTACGTGTTCGAGCCGCCCGCGCACGTCTCAACCGTGC
GGCTGCATGAAATCCTGGCCGGTTTGTCTGATGCCAAGCTGGCGGCCTGGCCGGCCAGCTTGGCCGCTGA
AGAAACCGAGCGCCGCCGTCTAAAAAGGTGATGTGTATTTGAGTAAAACAGCTTGCGTCATGCGGTCGCT
GCGTATATGATGCGATGAGTAAATAAACAAATACGCAAGGGGAACGCATGAAGGTTATCGCTGTACTTAA
CCAGAAAGGCGGGTCAGGCAAGACGACCATCGCAACCCATCTAGCCCGCGCCCTGCAACTCGCCGGGGCC
GATGTTCTGTTAGTCGATTCCGATCCCCAGGGCAGTGCCCGCGATTGGGCGGCCGTGCGGGAAGATCAAC
CGCTAACCGTTGTCGGCATCGACCGCCCGACGATTGACCGCGACGTGAAGGCCATCGGCCGGCGCGACTT
CGTAGTGATCGACGGAGCGCCCCAGGCGGCGGACTTGGCTGTGTCCGCGATCAAGGCAGCCGACTTCGTG
CTGATTCCGGTGCAGCCAAGCCCTTACGACATATGGGCCACCGCCGACCTGGTGGAGCTGGTTAAGCAGC
GCATTGAGGTCACGGATGGAAGGCTACAAGCGGCCTTTGTCGTGTCGCGGGCGATCAAAGGCACGCGCAT
CGGCGGTGAGGTTGCCGAGGCGCTGGCCGGGTACGAGCTGCCCATTCTTGAGTCCCGTATCACGCAGCGC
GTGAGCTACCCAGGCACTGCCGCCGCCGGCACAACCGTTCTTGAATCAGAACCCGAGGGCGACGCTGCCC
GCGAGGTCCAGGCGCTGGCCGCTGAAATTAAATCAAAACTCATTTGAGTTAATGAGGTAAAGAGAAAATG
AGCAAAAGCACAAACACGCTAAGTGCCGGCC
Features (pLannotate 1.2.2; 20 found; start..end, strand, type, name):
    375..1448    +  CDS            pVS1 RepA: replication protein from the Pseudomonas plasmid pVS1 (Heeb et al., 2000)
   1514..1708    +  rep_origin     pVS1 oriV: origin of replication for the Pseudomonas plasmid pVS1 (Heeb et al., 2000)
   1911..1950    +  CDS            rop (fragment): Rop protein, which maintains plasmids at low copy number; rop
   2052..2192    +  misc_feature   bom: basis of mobility region from pBR322
   2378..2966    -  rep_origin     ori: high-copy-number ColE1/pMB1/pBR322/pUC origin of replication
   3074..3143    -  ncRNA          RNA-OUT: Accession: RF00240 - RNA-OUT
   4391..5185    -  CDS            KanR: aminoglycoside phosphotransferase; aphA-3; confers resistance to kanamycin
   5610..5634    +  misc_feature   LB T-DNA repeat: left border repeat from nopaline C58 T-DNA
   5737..5757    -  misc_feature   MCS (fragment): pUC18/19 multiple cloning site
   5832..6506    +  promoter       CaMV 35S promoter (enhanced): cauliflower mosaic virus 35S promoter with a duplicated enhancer region
   7066..7677    +  CDS            CP: CAPSD_TRVPP - Experimental evidence at protein level: Swiss-Prot protein existence level 1. Capsid protein self-assembles to form rod-shaped virions about 22 nm in diameter with a central canal enclosing the viral genomic RNA. From Tobacco rattle virus (isolate PpK20) (TRV).
   8085..8132    +  CDS            2xFLAG: two tandem FLAG® epitope tags
   9550..9623    +  ncRNA          tRNA: Accession: RF00005 - tRNA
   9986..10025   +  ncRNA          TLS-PK6: Accession: RF01101 - Pseudoknot of tRNA-like structure
  10021..10076   +  ncRNA          Hammerhead 3: Accession: RF00008 - Hammerhead ribozyme (type III)
  10086..10104   +  CDS            9xHis (fragment): 9xHis affinity tag
  10139..10391   +  terminator     NOS terminator: nopaline synthase terminator and poly(A) signal
  10413..10437   +  misc_feature   RB T-DNA repeat: right border repeat from nopaline C58 T-DNA
  10777..11178   +  CDS            Y4CG_SINFN (fragment): Protein inferred from homology: Swiss-Prot protein existence level 3. From Sinorhizobium fredii (strain NBRC 101917 / NGR234).
  11738..12367   +  CDS            pVS1 StaA: stability protein from the Pseudomonas plasmid pVS1 (Heeb et al., 2000)
