[The description below was written by a language model from this plasmid's Addgene catalogue record and pLannotate feature annotations shown in this document.]
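Description:
pTW2159 is a 12.4 kb binary T-DNA plasmid for plant expression that carries an engineered RNA2 of tobacco rattle virus (TRV2) loaded with the compact RNA-guided nuclease ISYmu1 TnpB and a guide targeting CHLl1 (gRNA9), in the layout the depositors call "Architecture_B". The backbone combines a ColE1/pMB1-type origin with a bom site for propagation in E. coli and the pVS1 replication and stability functions (RepA, oriV, StaA), which allow maintenance in Agrobacterium. Selection in bacteria is by kanamycin through an aphA-3 aminoglycoside phosphotransferase gene.

Between the nopaline-type left and right T-DNA borders, an enhanced CaMV 35S promoter with a duplicated enhancer drives transcription of the viral cDNA, which ends at a NOS terminator. The annotated viral elements include the TRV coat protein gene, the pseudoknot of the 3' tRNA-like structure, and an immediately following hammerhead ribozyme, which would be expected to cleave the transcript to leave a defined viral 3' end. Downstream of the coat protein lies a 2xFLAG tag, presumably fused to TnpB. The TnpB coding sequence and guide RNA themselves were not annotated, but likely occupy the unannotated stretch between the tag and a tRNA element. Such tRNA sequences are commonly added to viral guide cargo to aid processing or systemic mobility, though the record does not state its role here, nor what distinguishes Architecture_B from other arrangements.

According to the associated publication title, the construct serves viral delivery of an RNA-guided genome editor for transgene-free germline editing in Arabidopsis. TRV is a bipartite virus, so infection would also require a TRV RNA1 component.
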