Addgene plasmid #236582: pTW2159
Purpose: ISYmu1 CHLl1 gRNA9 TRV2 Architecture_B
Depositing lab: Steven Jacobsen. Depositing organization: University of California, Los Angeles (UCLA). Publication: Viral delivery of an RNA-guided genome editor for transgene-free germline editing in Arabidopsis. Weiss T, Kamalu M, Shi H, Li Z, Amerasekera J, Zhong Z, Adler BA, Song MM, Vohra K, Wirnowski G, Chitkara S, Ambrose C, Steinmetz N, Sridharan A, Sahagun D, Banfield JF, Doudna JA, Jacobsen SE. Nat Plants. 2025 Apr 22. doi: 10.1038/s41477-025-01989-9. PubMed 40263581.
Backbone
  Vector backbone: T-DNA
  Vector type: Plant Expression
Growth in bacteria
  Bacterial resistance: Kanamycin, 50 μg/mL
  Growth temperature: 37°C
  Growth strain: DH5alpha
  Copy number: Unknown
Gene/Insert
  Gene/Insert name: ISYmu1 TnpB
Terms and licenses: Academic/Nonprofit Terms; Industry Terms: Not Available to Industry
Depositor comments: Please visit https://doi.org/10.1101/2024.07.17.603964 for bioRxiv preprint.
How to cite: pTW2159 was a gift from Steven Jacobsen (Addgene plasmid # 236582 ; http://n2t.net/addgene:236582 ; RRID:Addgene_236582)
